>Addgene plasmid #67674 | pME-AKT-PH | depositor full sequence | sequence record 130352 | pME-AKT-PH sequence 3043 bps
CTTTCCTGCGTTATCCCCTGATTCTGTGGATAACCGTATTACCGCCTTTGAGTGAGCTGATACCGCTCGC
CGCAGCCGAACGACCGAGCGCAGCGAGTCAGTGAGCGAGGAAGCGGAAGAGCGCCCAATACGCAAACCGC
CTCTCCCCGCGCGTTGGCCGATTCATTAATGCAGCTGGCACGACAGGTTTCCCGACTGGAAAGCGGGCAG
TGAGCGCAACGCAATTAATACGCGTACCGCTAGCCAGGAAGAGTTTGTAGAAACGCAAAAAGGCCATCCG
TCAGGATGGCCTTCTGCTTAGTTTGATGCCTGGCAGTTTATGGCGGGCGTCCTGCCCGCCACCCTCCGGG
CCGTTGCTTCACAACGTTCAAATCCGCTCCCGGCGGATTTGTCCTACTCAGGAGAGCGTTCACCGACAAA
CAACAGATAAAACGAAAGGCCCAGTCTTCCGACTGAGCCTTTCGTTTTATTTGATGCCTGGCAGTTCCCT
ACTCTCGCGTTAACGCTAGCATGGATGTTTTCCCAGTCACGACGTTGTAAAACGACGGCCAGTCTTAAGC
TCGGGCCCCAAATAATGATTTTATTTTGACTGATAGTGACCTGTTCGTTGCAACAAATTGATGAGCAATG
CTTTTTTATAATGCCAACTTTGTACAAAAAAGCAGGCTGCCACCATGAGCGACGTGGCTATTGTGAAGGA
GGGTTGGCTGCACAAACGAGGGGAGTACATCAAGACCTGGCGGCCACGCTACTTCCTCCTCAAGAATGAT
GGCACCTTCATTGGCTACAAGGAGCGGCCGCAGGATGTGGACCAACGTGAGGCTCCCCTCAACAACTTCT
CTGTGGCGCAGTGCCAGCTGATGAAGACGGAGCGGCCCCGGCCCAACACCTTCATCATCCGCTGCCTGCA
GTGGACCACTGTCATCGAACGCACCTTCCATGTGGAGACTCCTGAGGAGCGGGAGGAGTGGACAACCGCC
ATCCAGACTGTGGCTGACGGCCTCAAGAAGCAGGAGGAGGAGGAGATGGACTTCCGGTCGGGCTCACCCA
GTGACAACTCAGGGGCTGAAGAGATGGAGGTGTCCCTGGCCAAGCCCAAGCACCGCGTGACCATGAACGA
GTTTGAGTACCTGAAGCTGCTGGGCAAGGGCACTTTCGGCAAGGTGGACCCAGCTTTCTTGTACAAAGTT
GGCATTATAAGAAAGCATTGCTTATCAATTTGTTGCAACGAACAGGTCACTATCAGTCAAAATAAAATCA
TTATTTGCCATCCAGCTGATATCCCCTATAGTGAGTCGTATTACATGGTCATAGCTGTTTCCTGGCAGCT
CTGGCCCGTGTCTCAAAATCTCTGATGTTACATTGCACAAGATAAAATAATATCATCATGAACAATAAAA
CTGTCTGCTTACATAAACAGTAATACAAGGGGTGTTATGAGCCATATTCAACGGGAAACGTCGAGGCCGC
GATTAAATTCCAACATGGATGCTGATTTATATGGGTATAAATGGGCTCGCGATAATGTCGGGCAATCAGG
TGCGACAATCTATCGCTTGTATGGGAAGCCCGATGCGCCAGAGTTGTTTCTGAAACATGGCAAAGGTAGC
GTTGCCAATGATGTTACAGATGAGATGGTCAGACTAAACTGGCTGACGGAATTTATGCCTCTTCCGACCA
TCAAGCATTTTATCCGTACTCCTGATGATGCATGGTTACTCACCACTGCGATCCCCGGAAAAACAGCATT
CCAGGTATTAGAAGAATATCCTGATTCAGGTGAAAATATTGTTGATGCGCTGGCAGTGTTCCTGCGCCGG
TTGCATTCGATTCCTGTTTGTAATTGTCCTTTTAACAGCGATCGCGTATTTCGTCTCGCTCAGGCGCAAT
CACGAATGAATAACGGTTTGGTTGATGCGAGTGATTTTGATGACGAGCGTAATGGCTGGCCTGTTGAACA
AGTCTGGAAAGAAATGCATAAACTTTTGCCATTCTCACCGGATTCAGTCGTCACTCATGGTGATTTCTCA
CTTGATAACCTTATTTTTGACGAGGGGAAATTAATAGGTTGTATTGATGTTGGACGAGTCGGAATCGCAG
ACCGATACCAGGATCTTGCCATCCTATGGAACTGCCTCGGTGAGTTTTCTCCTTCATTACAGAAACGGCT
TTTTCAAAAATATGGTATTGATAATCCTGATATGAATAAATTGCAGTTTCATTTGATGCTCGATGAGTTT
TTCTAATCAGAATTGGTTAATTGGTTGTAACACTGGCAGAGCATTACGCTGACTTGACGGGACGGCGCAA
GCTCATGACCAAAATCCCTTAACGTGAGTTACGCGTCGTTCCACTGAGCGTCAGACCCCGTAGAAAAGAT
CAAAGGATCTTCTTGAGATCCTTTTTTTCTGCGCGTAATCTGCTGCTTGCAAACAAAAAAACCACCGCTA
CCAGCGGTGGTTTGTTTGCCGGATCAAGAGCTACCAACTCTTTTTCCGAAGGTAACTGGCTTCAGCAGAG
CGCAGATACCAAATACTGTTCTTCTAGTGTAGCCGTAGTTAGGCCACCACTTCAAGAACTCTGTAGCACC
GCCTACATACCTCGCTCTGCTAATCCTGTTACCAGTGGCTGCTGCCAGTGGCGATAAGTCGTGTCTTACC
GGGTTGGACTCAAGACGATAGTTACCGGATAAGGCGCAGCGGTCGGGCTGAACGGGGGGTTCGTGCACAC
AGCCCAGCTTGGAGCGAACGACCTACACCGAACTGAGATACCTACAGCGTGAGCTATGAGAAAGCGCCAC
GCTTCCCGAAGGGAGAAAGGCGGACAGGTATCCGGTAAGCGGCAGGGTCGGAACAGGAGAGCGCACGAGG
GAGCTTCCAGGGGGAAACGCCTGGTATCTTTATAGTCCTGTCGGGTTTCGCCACCTCTGACTTGAGCGTC
GATTTTTGTGATGCTCGTCAGGGGGGCGGAGCCTATGGAAAAACGCCAGCAACGCGGCCTTTTTACGGTT
CCTGGCCTTTTGCTGGCCTTTTGCTCACATGTT
Features (pLannotate 1.2.2; 10 found; start..end, strand, type, name):
    121..213     +  CDS            lacI (fragment): lac repressor; lacI; The lac repressor binds to the lac operator to inhibit transcription in E. coli. This inhibition can be relieved by adding lactose or isopropyl-β-D-thiogalactopyranoside (IPTG).
    268..295     -  terminator     rrnB T2 terminator: transcription terminator T2 from the E. coli rrnB gene
    427..470     +  terminator     rrnB T1 terminator: Escherichia coli rrnB; transcription terminator T1 from the E. coli rrnB gene
    517..553     -  CDS            lacZα (fragment): LacZα fragment of β-galactosidase; lacZ fragment
    569..668     +  protein_bind   attL1: mutant version of attL; recombination site for the Gateway® LR reaction LR Clonase™
    675..1166    +  CDS            Akt1 (fragment): human serine/threonine protein kinase activated by growth factors; AKT1
   1168..1267    -  protein_bind   attL2: mutant version of attL; recombination site for the Gateway® LR reaction LR Clonase™
   1285..1303    -  promoter       T7 promoter: promoter for bacteriophage T7 RNA polymerase
   1437..2246    +  CDS            KanR: aminoglycoside phosphotransferase; aph(3')-Ia; confers resistance to kanamycin in bacteria or G418 (Geneticin®) in eukaryotes
   2393..2981    +  rep_origin     ori: high-copy-number ColE1/pMB1/pBR322/pUC origin of replication
