[The description below was written by a language model from this plasmid's Addgene catalogue record and pLannotate feature annotations shown in this document.]
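Description:
pME-AKT-PH is a Gateway multisite middle entry clone built on the pDONR 221 backbone. It is a small (about 3.0 kb) bacterial plasmid that is not itself an expression vector. It instead serves as a donor of a coding module for recombination into destination vectors. It is maintained in E. coli at high copy through a ColE1/pUC-type origin and selected with kanamycin via an aminoglycoside phosphotransferase (KanR) gene. The rrnB T1 and T2 transcription terminators sit upstream of the cloning region, where they insulate the insert from read-through transcription originating in the backbone. The short lacI and lacZα fragments and the T7 promoter flanking the cassette are backbone remnants rather than functional parts of the payload. The M13 forward and reverse sites listed for sequencing lie on either side of the insert.

The insert, roughly 490 bp, is annotated as a fragment of human AKT1 and is named as the AKT pleckstrin homology (PH) domain, although the catalogue lists its species as synthetic. PH domains of this type are widely used as phosphoinositide-binding membrane probes. The fragment is flanked by attL1 and attL2, the sites recognised in the LR Clonase reaction, so it can be transferred directionally into an attR-containing destination vector. In multisite assemblies it can also be combined with 5′ and 3′ entry clones. It was cloned without a stop codon, so translation can continue into a downstream module, allowing C-terminal fusion to tags or reporters supplied by a 3′ entry clone or by the destination vector. No promoter drives the insert in this plasmid, so expression depends entirely on the final assembled construct. The associated publication concerns modular detection of GFP-labelled proteins by electron microscopy in cells and organisms, which fits use of this clone as a building block for tagged localisation probes.
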