Addgene plasmid #67674: pME-AKT-PH
Purpose: Gateway entry clone containing AKT-PH with no stop codon
Depositing lab: Rob Parton. Depositing organization: University of Queensland, Institute for Molecular Bioscience. Publication: Modular Detection of GFP-Labeled Proteins for Rapid Screening by Electron Microscopy in Cells and Organisms. Ariotti N, Hall TE, Rae J, Ferguson C, McMahon KA, Martel N, Webb RE, Webb RI, Teasdale RD, Parton RG. Dev Cell. 2015 Nov 23;35(4):513-25. doi: 10.1016/j.devcel.2015.10.016. Epub 2015 Nov 12. PubMed 26585296.
Backbone
  Vector backbone: pDONR 221
  Backbone manufacturer: Invitrogen
  Vector type: Gateway multisite middle entry clone
Growth in bacteria
  Bacterial resistance: Kanamycin, 50 μg/mL
  Growth temperature: 37°C
  Growth strain: DH5alpha
  Copy number: High Copy
Gene/Insert
  Gene/Insert name: AKT-PH
  Species: Synthetic
  Cloning method: Gateway Cloning
  Sequencing primers: 5′ M13F; 3′ M13R
Terms and licenses: Academic/Nonprofit Terms; Industry Terms: Not Available to Industry
How to cite: pME-AKT-PH was a gift from Rob Parton (Addgene plasmid # 67674 ; http://n2t.net/addgene:67674 ; RRID:Addgene_67674)
