>Addgene plasmid #67674 | pME-AKT-PH | addgene partial sequence | sequence record 130351 | M13-F20 5'-TGTAAAACGACGGCCAGT-3'
TTGACTGATAGTGACCTGTTCGTTGCAACAAATTGATGAGCAATGCTTTTTTATAATGCCAACTTTGTAC
AAAAAAGCAGGCTGCCACCATGAGCGACGTGGCTATTGTGAAGGAGGGTTGGCTGCACAAACGAGGGGAG
TACATCAAGACCTGGCGGCCACGCTACTTCCTCCTCAAGAATGATGGCACCTTCATTGGCTACAAGGAGC
GGCCGCAGGATGTGGACCAACGTGAGGCTCCCCTCAACAACTTCTCTGTGGCGCAGTGCCAGCTGATGAA
GACGGAGCGGCCCCGGCCCAACACCTTCATCATCCGCTGCCTGCAGTGGACCACTGTCATCGAACGCACC
TTCCATGTGGAGACTCCTGAGGAGCGGGAGGAGTGGACAACCGCCATCCAGACTGTGGCTGACGGCCTCA
AGAAGCAGGAGGAGGAGGAGATGGACTTCCGGTCGGGCTCACCCAGTGACAACTCAGGGGCTGAAGAGAT
GGAGGTGTCCCTGGCCAAGCCCAAGCACCGCGTGACCATGAACGAGTTTGAGTACCTGAAGCTGCTGGGC
AAGGGCACTTTCGGCAAGGTGGACCCAGCTTTCTTGTACAAAGTTGGCATTATAAGAAAGCATTGCTTAT
CAATTTGTTGCAACGAACAGGTCACTATCAGTCAAAATAAAATCATTATTTGCCATCCA
