>Addgene plasmid #67674 | pME-AKT-PH | addgene partial sequence | sequence record 130451 | M13-Rev 5'-CAGGAAACAGCTATGACC-3'
AATAATGATTTTATTTTGACTGATAGTGACCTGTTCGTTGCAACAAATTGATAAGCAATGCTTTCTTATA
ATGCCAACTTTGTACAAGAAAGCTGGGTCCACCTTGCCGAAAGTGCCCTTGCCCAGCAGCTTCAGGTACT
CAAACTCGTTCATGGTCACGCGGTGCTTGGGCTTGGCCAGGGACACCTCCATCTCTTCAGCCCCTGAGTT
GTCACTGGGTGAGCCCGACCGGAAGTCCATCTCCTCCTCCTCCTGCTTCTTGAGGCCGTCAGCCACAGTC
TGGATGGCGGTTGTCCACTCCTCCCGCTCCTCAGGAGTCTCCACATGGAAGGTGCGTTCGATGACAGTGG
TCCACTGCAGGCAGCGGATGATGAAGGTGTTGGGCCGGGGCCGCTCCGTCTTCATCAGCTGGCACTGCGC
CACAGAGAAGTTGTTGAGGGGAGCCTCACGTTGGTCCACATCCTGCGGCCGCTCCTTGTAGCCAATGAAG
GTGCCATCATTCTTGAGGAGGAAGTAGCGTGGCCGCCAGGTCTTGATGTACTCCCCTCGTTTGTGCAGCC
AACCCTCCTTCACAATAGCCACGTCGCTCATGGTGGCAGCCTGCTTTTTTGTACAAAGTTGGCATTATAA
AAAAGCATTGCTCATCAATTTGTTGCAACGAACAGGTCACTATCAGTCAAAATAAAATCATTATTTG
